>Addgene plasmid #70726 | pCI-BCD7-Citrine P62U18C68T11 v40-1 (523) | depositor full sequence | sequence record 126617 | pCI-BCD7-Citrine P62U18C68T11 v40-1 (523) sequence 4560 bps
GACGTCGGTGCCTAATGAGTGAGCTAACTTACATTAATTGCGTTGCGCTCACTGCCCGCTTTCCAGTCGG
GAAACCTGAAGACAACCACGCATTGCTGTTCCTGCAGGTCGAGGATAAATATCTAACACCGTGCGTGTTG
ACTATTTTACCTCTGGCGGTGATAATGGTTGCATGTACTAAAGCGGGCCCAAGTTCACTTAAAAAGGAGA
TCAACAATGAAAGCAATTTTCGTACTGAAACATCTTAATCATGCTGGGGAGGGTTTCTAATGTCTAAAGG
TGAAGAATTATTCACTGGTGTTGTCCCAATTTTGGTTGAATTAGATGGTGATGTTAATGGTCACAAATTT
TCTGTCTCCGGTGAAGGTGAAGGTGATGCTACTTACGGTAAATTGACCTTAAAATTTATTTGTACTACTG
GTAAATTGCCAGTTCCATGGCCAACCTTAGTCACTACTTTAGGTTATGGTTTGATGTGTTTTGCTAGATA
CCCAGATCATATGAAACAACATGACTTTTTCAAGTCTGCCATGCCAGAAGGTTATGTTCAAGAAAGAACT
ATTTTTTTCAAAGATGACGGTAACTACAAGACCAGAGCTGAAGTCAAGTTTGAAGGTGATACCTTAGTTA
ATAGAATCGAATTAAAAGGTATTGATTTTAAAGAAGATGGTAACATTTTAGGTCACAAATTGGAATACAA
CTATAACTCTCACAATGTTTACATCATGGCTGACAAACAAAAGAATGGTATCAAAGTTAACTTCAAAATT
AGACACAACATTGAAGATGGTTCTGTTCAATTAGCTGACCATTATCAACAAAATACTCCAATTGGTGATG
GTCCAGTCTTGTTACCAGACAACCATTACTTATCCTATCAATCTAGATTATCCAAAGATCCAAACGAAAA
GAGAGATCACATGGTCTTGTTAGAATTTGTTACTGCTGCTGGTATTACCCATGGTATGGATGAATTGTAC
AAATGATGAACTCAAAGCCCGCCGAAAGGCGGGCTTTTCTGTCCTTGAGAGTCGGGCATTGTCTTCTAAG
GATCCAAACTCGAGTAAGGATCTCCAGGCATCAAATAAAACGAAAGGCTCAGTCGAAAGACTGGGCCTTT
CGTTTTATCTGTTGTTTGTCGGTGAACGCTCTCTACTAGAGTCACACTGGCTCACCTTCGGGTGGGCCTT
TCTGCGTTTATACCTAGGGTACGGGTTTTGCTGCCCGCAAACGGGCTGTTCTGGTGTTGCTAGTTTGTTA
TCAGAATCGCAGATCCGGCTTCAGCCGGTTTGCCGGCTGAAAGCGCTATTTCTTCCAGAATTGCCATGAT
TTTTTCCCCACGGGAGGCGTCACTGGCTCCCGTGTTGTCGGCAGCTTTGATTCGATAAGCAGCATCGCCT
GTTTCAGGCTGTCTATGTGTGACTGTTGAGCTGTAACAAGTTGTCTCAGGTGTTCAATTTCATGTTCTAG
TTGCTTTGTTTTACTGGTTTCACCTGTTCTATTAGGTGTTACATGCTGTTCATCTGTTACATTGTCGATC
TGTTCATGGTGAACAGCTTTGAATGCACCAAAAACTCGTAAAAGCTCTGATGTATCTATCTTTTTTACAC
CGTTTTCATCTGTGCATATGGACAGTTTTCCCTTTGATATGTAACGGTGAACAGTTGTTCTACTTTTGTT
TGTTAGTCTTGATGCTTCACTGATAGATACAAGAGCCATAAGAACCTCAGATCCTTCCGTATTTAGCCAG
TATGTTCTCTAGTGTGGTTCGTTGTTTTTGCGTGAGCCATGAGAACGAACCATTGAGATCATACTTACTT
TGCATGTCACTCAAAAATTTTGCCTCAAAACTGGTGAGCTGAATTTTTGCAGTTAAAGCATCGTGTAGTG
TTTTTCTTAGTCCGTTATGTAGGTAGGAATCTGATGTAATGGTTGTTGGTATTTTGTCACCATTCATTTT
TATCTGGTTGTTCTCAAGTTCGGTTACGAGATCCATTTGTCTATCTAGTTCAACTTGGAAAATCAACGTA
TCAGTCGGGCGGCCTCGCTTATCAACCACCAATTTCATATTGCTGTAAGTGTTTAAATCTTTACTTATTG
GTTTCAAAACCCATTGGTTAAGCCTTTTAAACTCATGGTAGTTATTTTCAAGCATTAACATGAACTTAAA
TTCATCAAGGCTAATCTCTATATTTGCCTTGTGAGTTTTCTTTTGTGTTAGTTCTTTTAATAACCACTCA
TAAATCCTCATAGAGTATTTGTTTTCAAAAGACTTAACATGTTCCAGATTATATTTTATGAATTTTTTTA
ACTGGAAAAGATAAGGCAATATCTCTTCACTAAAAACTAATTCTAATTTTTCGCTTGAGAACTTGGCATA
GTTTGTCCACTGGAAAATCTCAAAGCCTTTAACCAAAGGATTCCTGATTTCCACAGTTCTCGTCATCAGC
TCTCTGGTTGCTTTAGCTAATACACCATAAGCATTTTCCCTACTGATGTTCATCATCTGAGCGTATTGGT
TATAAGTGAACGATACCGTCCGTTCTTTCCTTGTAGGGTTTTCAATCGTGGGGTTGAGTAGTGCCACACA
GCATAAAATTAGCTTGGTTTCATGCTCCGTTAAGTCATAGCGACTAATCGCTAGTTCATTTGCTTTGAAA
ACAACTAATTCAGACATACATCTCAATTGGTCTAGGTGATTTTAATCACTATACCAATTGAGATGGGCTA
GTCAATGATAATTACTAGTCCTTTTCCCGGGTGATCTGGGTATCTGTAAATTCTGCTAGACCTTTGCTGG
AAAACTTGTAAATTCTGCTAGACCCTCTGTAAATTCCGCTAGACCTTTGTGTGTTTTTTTTGTTTATATT
CAAGTGGTTATAATTTATAGAATAAAGAAAGAATAAAAAAAGATAAAAAGAATAGATCCCAGCCCTGTGT
ATAACTCACTACTTTAGTCAGTTCCGCAGTATTACAAAAGGATGTCGCAAACGCTGTTTGCTCCTCTACA
AAACAGACCTTAAAACCCTAAAGGCTTAAGTAGCACCCTCGCAAGCTCGGGCAAATCGCTGAATATTCCT
TTTGTCTCCGACCATCAGGCACCTGAGTCGCTGTCTTTTTCGTGACATTCAGTTCGCTGCGCTCACGGCT
CTGGCAGTGAATGGGGGTAAATGGCACTACAGGCGCCTTTTATGGATTCATGCAAGGAAACTACCCATAA
TACAAGAAAAGCCCGTCACGGGCTTCTCAGGGCGTTTTATGGCGGGTCTGCTATGTGGTGCTATCTGACT
TTTTGCTGTTCAGCAGTTCCTGCCCTCTGATTTTCCAGTCTGACCACTTCGGATTATCCCGTGACAGGTC
ATTCAGACTGGCTAATGCACCCAGTAAGGCAGCGGTATCATCAACAGGCTTACCCGTCTTACTGTCCCTA
GTGCTTGGATTCTCACCAATAAAAAACGCCCGGCGGCAACCGAGCGTTCTGAACAAATCCAGATGGAGTT
CTGAGGTCATTACTGGATCTATCAACAGGAGTCCAAGCGAGCTCTCGAACCCCAGAGTCCCGCTTACCAA
TGCTTAATCAGTGAGGCACCTATCTCAGCGATCTGTCTATTTCGTTCATCCATAGTTGCCTGACTCCCCG
TCGTGTAGATAACTACGATACGGGAGGGCTTACCATCTGGCCCCAGTGCTGCAATGATACCGCGTGACCC
ACGCTCACCGGCTCCAGATTTATCAGCAATAAACCAGCCAGCCGGAAGGGCCGAGCGCAGAAGTGGTCCT
GCAACTTTATCCGCCTCCATCCAGTCTATTAATTGTTGCCGGGAAGCTAGAGTAAGTAGTTCGCCAGTTA
ATAGTTTGCGCAACGTTGTTGCCATTGCTACAGGCATCGTGGTGTCACGCTCGTCGTTTGGTATGGCTTC
ATTCAGCTCCGGTTCCCAACGATCAAGGCGAGTTGCATGATCCCCCATGTTGTGCAAAAAAGCGGTTAGC
TCCTTCGGTCCTCCGATCGTTGTCAGAAGTAAGTTGGCCGCAGTGTTATCACTCATGGTTATGGCAGCAC
TGCATAATTCTCTTACTGTCATGCCATCCGTAAGATGCTTTTCTGTGACTGGTGAGTACTCAACCAAGTC
ATTCTGAGAATAGTGTATGCGGCGACCGAGTTGCTCTTGCCCGGCGTCAACACGGGATAATACCGCGCCA
CATAGCAGAACTTTAAAAGTGCTCATCATTGGAAAACGTTCTTCGGGGCGAAAACTCTCAAGGATCTTAC
CGCTGTTGAGATCCAGTTCGATGTAACCCACTCGTGCACCCAACTGATCTTCAGCATCTTTTACTTTCAC
CAGCGTTTCTGGGTGAGCAAAAACAGGAAGGCAAAATGCCGCAAAAAAGGGAATAAGGGCGACACGGAAA
TGTTGAATACTCATGCGAAACGATCCTCATCCTGTCTCTTGATCAGATCATGATCCCCTGCGCCATCAGA
TCCTTGGCGGCAAGAAAGCCATCCAGTTTACTTTGCAGGGCTTCCCAACCTTACCAGAGGGCGCCCCAGC
TGGCAATTCC
Features (pLannotate 1.2.2; 9 found; start..end, strand, type, name):
     15..36      -  protein_bind   CAP binding site: CAP binding activates transcription in the presence of cAMP. E. coli catabolite activator protein
    270..983     +  CDS            10B: 10B is a fluorescent protein published in 1996, derived from Aequorea victoria.
   1082..1153    +  terminator     rrnB T1 terminator: transcription terminator T1 from the E. coli rrnB gene
   1169..1196    +  terminator     T7Te terminator: phage T7 early transcription terminator
   1727..2677    -  CDS            Rep101: RepA protein needed for replication with the pSC101 origin; rep101
   2725..2947    -  rep_origin     pSC101 ori: low-copy replication origin that requires the Rep101 protein
   3439..3533    -  terminator     lambda t0 terminator: transcription terminator from phage lambda
   3564..4424    -  CDS            AmpR: β-lactamase; bla; confers resistance to ampicillin, carbenicillin, and related antibiotics
   4456..4560    -  CDS            tnpA (fragment): TN5P_ECOLX - Also known as tnp. Experimental evidence at protein level: Swiss-Prot protein existence level 1. Mediates transposition of transposon Tn5 by a 'cut and paste' mechanism. First, the monomeric transposase binds the 19 bp inverted DNA repeats flanking the transposon. Then, dimerization of the DNA- bound transposase creates a synaptic DNA complex. After nicking of the first DNA strand, excision of the transposon proceeds through a series of intermediates. The transposase then mediates the insertion of the transposon at a new site by strand transfer. The activity of the wild- type tran
