[The description below was written by a language model from this plasmid's Addgene catalogue record and pLannotate feature annotations shown in this document.]
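Description:
pCI-BCD7-Citrine P62U18C68T11 v40-1 (523) is a 4,560 bp low-copy bacterial reporter plasmid for E. coli. The record lists no named backbone, but the feature table shows a pSC101 origin together with its Rep101 (RepA) replication protein, which accounts for the low copy number. Selection is by ampicillin through the AmpR β-lactamase gene, which is followed by a lambda t0 terminator that insulates it from the rest of the plasmid.

The payload is the yellow fluorescent protein Citrine. The annotation software labels the roughly 714 bp coding sequence "10B", an early yellow-shifted Aequorea victoria GFP variant, which is presumably the closest database match to the Citrine insert named in the catalogue entry. The reading frame is followed by tandem rrnB T1 and T7Te terminators. No promoter is annotated. The name suggests that Citrine is driven by a cI-repressible promoter (pCI) and translated from a bicistronic design element (BCD7), with the P/U/C/T codes apparently indexing promoter, 5' UTR, coding sequence and terminator parts, but the record does not confirm these readings. A CAP binding site upstream of the reporter and a short tnpA (Tn5 transposase) fragment next to AmpR are also detected. Both are probably sequence remnants rather than functional parts.

The stated purpose is a Citrine reporter for transfer functions, that is, measuring how promoter output varies with regulator level. The associated publication concerns the rapid cell-free prototyping and forward engineering of genetic ring oscillators, so the plasmid would supply fluorescence readouts used to characterise repressor–promoter pairs for those circuits.
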