Addgene plasmid #70726: pCI-BCD7-Citrine P62U18C68T11 v40-1 (523)
Purpose: Citrine reporter for transfer fxns
Depositing lab: Richard Murray. Depositing organization: California Institute of Technology. Publication: Rapid cell-free forward engineering of novel genetic ring oscillators. Niederholtmeyer H, Sun ZZ, Hori Y, Yeung E, Verpoorte A, Murray RM, Maerkl SJ. Elife. 2015 Oct 2;4. doi: 10.7554/eLife.09771. PubMed 26430766.
Backbone
  Vector backbone: n/a
Growth in bacteria
  Bacterial resistance: Ampicillin, 100 μg/mL
  Growth temperature: 37°C
  Growth strain: DH5alpha
  Copy number: Low Copy
Gene/Insert
  Gene/Insert name: Citrine
Terms and licenses: Academic/Nonprofit Terms; Industry Terms: Not Available to Industry
How to cite: pCI-BCD7-Citrine P62U18C68T11 v40-1 (523) was a gift from Richard Murray (Addgene plasmid # 70726 ; http://n2t.net/addgene:70726 ; RRID:Addgene_70726)
