>Addgene plasmid #70726 | pCI-BCD7-Citrine P62U18C68T11 v40-1 (523) | addgene partial sequence | sequence record 136451 | yGFP-R 5'-GCATCACCTTCACCTTCACC-3'
TCACCATCTAATTCAACCAAAATTGGGACAACACCAGTGAATAATTCTTCACCTTTAGACATTAGAAACC
CTCCCCAGCATGATTAAGATGTTTCAGTACGAAAATTGCTTTCATTGTTGATCTCCTTTTTAAGTGAACT
TGGGCCCGCTTTAGTACATGCAACCATTATCACCGCCAGAGGTAAAATAGTCAACACGCACGGTGTTAGA
TATTTATCCTCGACCTGCAGGAACAGCAATGCGTGGTTGTCTTCAGGTTTCCCGACTGGAAAGCGGGCAG
TGAGCGCAACGCAATTAATGTAAGTTAGCTCACTCATTAGGCACCGACGTCGGAATTGCCAGCTGGGGCG
CCCTCTGGTAAGGTTGGGAAGCCCTGCAAAGTAAACTGGATGGCTTTCTTGCCGCCAAGGATCTGATGGC
GCAGGGGATCATGATCTGATCAAGAGACAGGATGAGGATCGTTTCGCATGAGTATTCAACATTTCCGTGT
CGCCCTTATTCCCTTTTTTGCGGCATTTTGCCTTCCTGTTTTTGCTCACCCAGAAACGCTGGTGAAAGTA
AAAGATGCTGAAGATCAGTTGGGTGCACGAGTGGGTTACATCGAACTGGATCTCAACAGCGGTAAGATCC
TTGAGAGTTTTCGCCCCGAAGAACGTTTTCCAATGATGAGCACTTTTAAAGTTCTGCTATGTGGCGCGGT
ATTATCCCGTGTTGACGCCG
